Addgene plasmid #139543: pENTR-R2L3-pA-floxPGKneopA
Purpose: Provides pA sequences N-terminal to floxed PGK-neo-pA cassette on Gateway entry vector
Depositing lab: Minoru Ko. Depositing organization: Keio University.
Backbone
  Vector backbone: pDONR-P2rP3
  Backbone size w/o insert (bp): 2618
  Vector type: Mammalian Expression
  Selectable markers: Neomycin (select with G418)
Growth in bacteria
  Bacterial resistance: Kanamycin, 50 μg/mL
  Growth temperature: 37°C
  Growth strain: DH5alpha
  Copy number: High Copy
Gene/Insert
  Gene/Insert name: Neomycin resistant gene
  Species: Synthetic
  Cloning method: Gateway Cloning
Terms and licenses: Academic/Nonprofit Terms; Industry Terms: Not Available to Industry
How to cite: pENTR-R2L3-pA-floxPGKneopA was a gift from Minoru Ko (Addgene plasmid # 139543 ; http://n2t.net/addgene:139543 ; RRID:Addgene_139543)
