[The description below was written by a language model from this plasmid's Addgene catalogue record and pLannotate feature annotations shown in this document.]
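Description:
pENTR-R2L3-pA-floxPGKneopA is a Gateway entry clone built on the pDONR-P2rP3 backbone, designed as the third (3′-most) module in MultiSite Gateway assemblies. It is maintained in E. coli at high copy from a ColE1/pUC-type origin and selected with kanamycin through the backbone aph(3')-Ia gene. The usual donor-vector elements are also present: rrnB T1 and T2 terminators upstream of the recombination cassette, which insulate it from read-through transcription, and a T7 promoter on the far side. The annotated sequence is 4,629 nt.

The payload lies between an attR2 site and the opposite recombination site. The annotation tool labels the latter as an attB3 core overlapping an attL fragment, which is consistent with the attL3 site implied by the "R2L3" name. Immediately after attR2 comes an HSV thymidine kinase poly(A) signal, positioned to terminate and polyadenylate whatever coding sequence is joined upstream from the preceding entry clone in an LR reaction. This is followed by a selection cassette flanked by two loxP sites in the same orientation. Within it, the mouse PGK promoter and a tandem bacterial EM7 promoter drive the Tn5 NeoR/KanR gene, ending in a bGH poly(A) signal. The dual promoters allow G418 selection in mammalian cells and expression of the marker in bacteria. Because the loxP sites are directly repeated, Cre recombinase can excise the marker once stable clones have been isolated, leaving a single loxP site.

According to the record, the plasmid's purpose is to supply poly(A) sequences ahead of a floxed PGK-neo-pA cassette in entry-vector form. It carries no gene of interest itself; the promoter and coding sequence come from the partner entry clones and the destination vector, which the record does not specify.
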