Features (pLannotate 1.2.2; 20 found; start..end, strand, type, name):
    121..213     +  CDS            lacI (fragment): lac repressor; lacI; The lac repressor binds to the lac operator to inhibit transcription in E. coli. This inhibition can be relieved by adding lactose or isopropyl-β-D-thiogalactopyranoside (IPTG).
    268..295     -  terminator     rrnB T2 terminator: transcription terminator T2 from the E. coli rrnB gene
    427..470     +  terminator     rrnB T1 terminator: Escherichia coli rrnB; transcription terminator T1 from the E. coli rrnB gene
    517..553     -  CDS            lacZα (fragment): LacZα fragment of β-galactosidase; lacZ fragment
    624..747     -  protein_bind   attR2: mutant version of attR; recombination site for the Gateway® LR reaction LR Clonase™
    752..800     +  polyA_signal   HSV TK poly(A) signal: herpes simplex virus thymidine kinase polyadenylation signal (Cole and Stacy, 1985)
    819..837     -  misc_feature   MCS (fragment): pBluescript multiple cloning site
    867..900     -  protein_bind   loxP: Cre-mediated recombination occurs in the 8-bp core sequence (GCATACAT). Cre recombinase
    965..1464    +  promoter       PGK promoter: mouse phosphoglycerate kinase 1 promoter
   1476..1523    +  promoter       EM7 promoter: synthetic bacterial promoter&nbsp
   1542..2345    +  CDS            NeoR/KanR: aminoglycoside phosphotransferase from Tn5; aph(3')-II (or nptII); confers resistance to neomycin, kanamycin, and G418 (Geneticin®)
   2383..2607    +  polyA_signal   bGH poly(A) signal: bovine growth hormone polyadenylation signal
   2611..2632    +  promoter       SV40 promoter (fragment): SV40 enhancer and early promoter
   2664..2697    -  protein_bind   loxP: Cre-mediated recombination occurs in the 8-bp core sequence (GCATACAT). Cre recombinase
   2710..2739    -  misc_feature   MCS (fragment): pBluescript multiple cloning site
   2738..2758    -  protein_bind   attB3: mutant version of attB; core recombination site for the Gateway® BP reaction BP Clonase™
   2749..2834    -  protein_bind   attL1 (fragment): mutant version of attL; recombination site for the Gateway® LR reaction LR Clonase™
   2871..2889    -  promoter       T7 promoter: promoter for bacteriophage T7 RNA polymerase
   3023..3832    +  CDS            KanR: aminoglycoside phosphotransferase; aph(3')-Ia; confers resistance to kanamycin in bacteria or G418 (Geneticin®) in eukaryotes
   3979..4567    +  rep_origin     ori: high-copy-number ColE1/pMB1/pBR322/pUC origin of replication
>Addgene plasmid #139543 | pENTR-R2L3-pA-floxPGKneopA | addgene full sequence | sequence record 274621 | Addgene NGS Result
CTTTCCTGCGTTATCCCCTGATTCTGTGGATAACCGTATTACCGCCTTTGAGTGAGCTGATACCGCTCGC
CGCAGCCGAACGACCGAGCGCAGCGAGTCAGTGAGCGAGGAAGCGGAAGAGCGCCCAATACGCAAACCGC
CTCTCCCCGCGCGTTGGCCGATTCATTAATGCAGCTGGCACGACAGGTTTCCCGACTGGAAAGCGGGCAG
TGAGCGCAACGCAATTAATACGCGTACCGCTAGCCAGGAAGAGTTTGTAGAAACGCAAAAAGGCCATCCG
TCAGGATGGCCTTCTGCTTAGTTTGATGCCTGGCAGTTTATGGCGGGCGTCCTGCCCGCCACCCTCCGGG
CCGTTGCTTCACAACGTTCAAATCCGCTCCCGGCGGATTTGTCCTACTCAGGAGAGCGTTCACCGACAAA
CAACAGATAAAACGAAAGGCCCAGTCTTCCGACTGAGCCTTTCGTTTTATTTGATGCCTGGCAGTTCCCT
ACTCTCGCGTTAACGCTAGCATGGATGTTTTCCCAGTCACGACGTTGTAAAACGACGGCCAGTCTTAAGC
TCGGGCCCTGCAGCTCTAGAGCTCGAATTCTACAGGTCACTAATACCATCTAAGTAGTTGGTTCATAGTG
ACTGCATATGTTGTGTTTTACAGTATTATGTAGTCTGTTTTTTATGCAAAATCTAATTTAATATATTGAT
ATTTATATCATTTTACGTTTCTCGTTCAACTTTCTTGTACAAAGTGGGGATCGGCAATAAAAAGACAGAA
TAAAACGCACGGGTGTTGGGTCGTTTGTTCGTCGACCTGCAGCCAAGCTATCGAATTCCTGCAGCCCAAT
TCCGATCATATTCAATAACCCTTAATATAACTTCGTATAATGTATGCTATACGAAGTTATTAGGTCTGAA
GAGGAGTTTACGTCCAGCCAAGCTAGCTTGGCTGCAGGTCGTCGAAATTCTACCGGGTAGGGGAGGCGCT
TTTCCCAAGGCAGTCTGGAGCATGCGCTTTAGCAGCCCCGCTGGGCACTTGGCGCTACACAAGTGGCCTC
TGGCCTCGCACACATTCCACATCCACCGGTAGGCGCCAACCGGCTCCGTTCTTTGGTGGCCCCTTCGCGC
CACCTTCTACTCCTCCCCTAGTCAGGAAGTTCCCCCCCGCCCCGCAGCTCGCGTCGTGCAGGACGTGACA
AATGGAAGTAGCACGTCTCACTAGTCTCGTGCAGATGGACAGCACCGCTGAGCAATGGAAGCGGGTAGGC
CTTTGGGGCAGCGGCCAATAGCAGCTTTGCTCCTTCGCTTTCTGGGCTCAGAGGCTGGGAAGGGGTGGGT
CCGGGGGCGGGCTCAGGGGCGGGCTCAGGGGCGGGGCGGGCGCCCGAAGGTCCTCCGGAGGCCCGGCATT
CTGCACGCTTCAAAAGCGCACGTCTGCCGCGCTGTTCTCCTCTTCCTCATCTCCGGGCCTTTCGACCTGC
AGCCTGTTGACAATTAATCATCGGCATAGTATATCGGCATAGTATAATACGACAAGGTGAGGAACTAAAC
CATGGGATCGGCCATTGAACAAGATGGATTGCACGCAGGTTCTCCGGCCGCTTGGGTGGAGAGGCTATTC
GGCTATGACTGGGCACAACAGACAATCGGCTGCTCTGATGCCGCCGTGTTCCGGCTGTCAGCGCAGGGGC
GCCCGGTTCTTTTTGTCAAGACCGACCTGTCCGGTGCCCTGAATGAACTGCAGGACGAGGCAGCGCGGCT
ATCGTGGCTGGCCACGACGGGCGTTCCTTGCGCAGCTGTGCTCGACGTTGTCACTGAAGCGGGAAGGGAC
TGGCTGCTATTGGGCGAAGTGCCGGGGCAGGATCTCCTGTCATCTCACCTTGCTCCTGCCGAGAAAGTAT
CCATCATGGCTGATGCAATGCGGCGGCTGCATACGCTTGATCCGGCTACCTGCCCATTCGACCACCAAGC
GAAACATCGCATCGAGCGAGCACGTACTCGGATGGAAGCCGGTCTTGTCGATCAGGATGATCTGGACGAA
GAGCATCAGGGGCTCGCGCCAGCCGAACTGTTCGCCAGGCTCAAGGCGCGCATGCCCGACGGCGATGATC
TCGTCGTGACCCATGGCGATGCCTGCTTGCCGAATATCATGGTGGAAAATGGCCGCTTTTCTGGATTCAT
CGACTGTGGCCGGCTGGGTGTGGCGGACCGCTATCAGGACATAGCGTTGGCTACCCGTGATATTGCTGAA
GAGCTTGGCGGCGAATGGGCTGACCGCTTCCTCGTGCTTTACGGTATCGCCGCTCCCGATTCGCAGCGCA
TCGCCTTCTATCGCCTTCTTGACGAGTTCTTCTGAGGGGATCAATTCTCTAGAGCTCGCTGATCAGCCTC
GACTGTGCCTTCTAGTTGCCAGCCATCTGTTGTTTGCCCCTCCCCCGTGCCTTCCTTGACCCTGGAAGGT
GCCACTCCCACTGTCCTTTCCTAATAAAATGAGGAAATTGCATCGCATTGTCTGAGTAGGTGTCATTCTA
TTCTGGGGGGTGGGGTGGGGCAGGACAGCAAGGGGGAGGATTGGGAAGACAATAGCAGGCATGCTGGGGA
TGCGGTGGGCTCTATGGCTTCTGAGGCGGAAAGAACCAGCTGGGGCTCGACTAGAGCTTGCGGAACCCTT
AATATAACTTCGTATAATGTATGCTATACGAAGTTATTAGGTCCCTCGAGGGGATCCACTAGTTCTAGAG
CGGCCGCCAACTTTATTATACAAAGTTGGCATTATAAAAAAGCATTGCTTATCAATTTGTTGCAACGAAC
AGGTCACTATCAGTCAAAATAAAATCATTATTTGGAGCTCCATGGTAGCGTTAACGCGGCCGCGATATCC
CCTATAGTGAGTCGTATTACATGGTCATAGCTGTTTCCTGGCAGCTCTGGCCCGTGTCTCAAAATCTCTG
ATGTTACATTGCACAAGATAAAAATATATCATCATGAACAATAAAACTGTCTGCTTACATAAACAGTAAT
ACAAGGGGTGTTATGAGCCATATTCAACGGGAAACGTCGAGGCCGCGATTAAATTCCAACATGGATGCTG
ATTTATATGGGTATAAATGGGCTCGCGATAATGTCGGGCAATCAGGTGCGACAATCTATCGCTTGTATGG
GAAGCCCGATGCGCCAGAGTTGTTTCTGAAACATGGCAAAGGTAGCGTTGCCAATGATGTTACAGATGAG
ATGGTCAGACTAAACTGGCTGACGGAATTTATGCCTCTTCCGACCATCAAGCATTTTATCCGTACTCCTG
ATGATGCATGGTTACTCACCACTGCGATCCCCGGAAAAACAGCATTCCAGGTATTAGAAGAATATCCTGA
TTCAGGTGAAAATATTGTTGATGCGCTGGCAGTGTTCCTGCGCCGGTTGCATTCGATTCCTGTTTGTAAT
TGTCCTTTTAACAGCGATCGCGTATTTCGTCTCGCTCAGGCGCAATCACGAATGAATAACGGTTTGGTTG
ATGCGAGTGATTTTGATGACGAGCGTAATGGCTGGCCTGTTGAACAAGTCTGGAAAGAAATGCATAAACT
TTTGCCATTCTCACCGGATTCAGTCGTCACTCATGGTGATTTCTCACTTGATAACCTTATTTTTGACGAG
GGGAAATTAATAGGTTGTATTGATGTTGGACGAGTCGGAATCGCAGACCGATACCAGGATCTTGCCATCC
TATGGAACTGCCTCGGTGAGTTTTCTCCTTCATTACAGAAACGGCTTTTTCAAAAATATGGTATTGATAA
TCCTGATATGAATAAATTGCAGTTTCATTTGATGCTCGATGAGTTTTTCTAATCAGAATTGGTTAATTGG
TTGTAACACTGGCAGAGCATTACGCTGACTTGACGGGACGGCGCAAGCTCATGACCAAAATCCCTTAACG
TGAGTTACGCGTCGTTCCACTGAGCGTCAGACCCCGTAGAAAAGATCAAAGGATCTTCTTGAGATCCTTT
TTTTCTGCGCGTAATCTGCTGCTTGCAAACAAAAAAACCACCGCTACCAGCGGTGGTTTGTTTGCCGGAT
CAAGAGCTACCAACTCTTTTTCCGAAGGTAACTGGCTTCAGCAGAGCGCAGATACCAAATACTGTTCTTC
TAGTGTAGCCGTAGTTAGGCCACCACTTCAAGAACTCTGTAGCACCGCCTACATACCTCGCTCTGCTAAT
CCTGTTACCAGTGGCTGCTGCCAGTGGCGATAAGTCGTGTCTTACCGGGTTGGACTCAAGACGATAGTTA
CCGGATAAGGCGCAGCGGTCGGGCTGAACGGGGGGTTCGTGCACACAGCCCAGCTTGGAGCGAACGACCT
ACACCGAACTGAGATACCTACAGCGTGAGCTATGAGAAAGCGCCACGCTTCCCGAAGGGAGAAAGGCGGA
CAGGTATCCGGTAAGCGGCAGGGTCGGAACAGGAGAGCGCACGAGGGAGCTTCCAGGGGGAAACGCCTGG
TATCTTTATAGTCCTGTCGGGTTTCGCCACCTCTGACTTGAGCGTCGATTTTTGTGATGCTCGTCAGGGG
GGCGGAGCCTATGGAAAAACGCCAGCAACGCGGCCTTTTTACGGTTCCTGGCCTTTTGCTGGCCTTTTGC
TCACATGTT
